>Addgene plasmid #207256 | pHCMV_BoDV1_G | addgene full sequence | sequence record 407380 | Addgene NGS Result
GCGGCCGCTCTAGAGAGCTTGGCCCATTGCATACGTTGTATCCATATCATAATATGTACATTTATATTGG
CTCATGTCCAACATTACCGCCATGTTGACATTGATTATTGACTAGTTATTAATAGTAATCAATTACGGGG
TCATTAGTTCATAGCCCATATATGGAGTTCCGCGTTACATAACTTACGGTAAATGGCCCGCCTGGCTGAC
CGCCCAACGACCCCCGCCCATTGACGTCAATAATGACGTATGTTCCCATAGTAACGCCAATAGGGACTTT
CCATTGACGTCAATGGGTGGAGTATTTACGGTAAACTGCCCACTTGGCAGTACATCAAGTGTATCATATG
CCAAGTACGCCCCCTATTGACGTCAATGACGGTAAATGGCCCGCCTGGCATTATGCCCAGTACATGACCT
TATGGGACTTTCCTACTTGGCAGTACATCTACGTATTAGTCATCGCTATTACCATGGTGATGCGGTTTTG
GCAGTACATCAATGGGCGTGGATAGCGGTTTGACTCACGGGGATTTCCAAGTCTCCACCCCATTGACGTC
AATGGGAGTTTGTTTTGGCACCAAAATCAACGGGACTTTCCAAAATGTCGTAACAACTCCGCCCCATTGA
CGCAAATGGGCGGTAGGCGTGTACGGTGGGAGGTCTATATAAGCAGAGCTCGTTTAGTGAACCGTCAGAT
CGCCTGGACACGCCATCCACGCTGTTTTGACCTCCATAGATGACACCGGGACCGATCCAGCCTCCGGTCG
ACCGATCCTGAGAACTTCAGGGTGAGTTTGGGGACCCTTGATTGTTCTTTCTTTTTCGCTATTGTAAAAT
TCATGTTATATGGAGGGGGCAAAGTTTTCAGGGTGTTGTTTAGAATGGGAAGATGTCCCTTGTATCACCA
TGGACCCTCATGATAATTTTGTTTCTTTCACTTTCTACTCTGTTGACAACCATTGTCTCCTCTTATTTTC
TTTTCATTTTCTGTAACTTTTTCGTTAAACTTTAGCTTGCATTTGTAACGAATTTTTAAATTCACTTTTG
TTTATTTGTCAGATTGTAAGTACTTTCTCTAATCACTTTTTTTTCAAGGCAATCAGGGTATATTATATTG
TACTTCAGCACAGTTTTAGAGAACAATTGTTATAATTAAATGATAAGGTAGAATATTTCTGCATATAAAT
TCTGGCTGGCGTGGAAATATTCTTATTGGTAGAAACAACTACACCCTGGTCATCATCCTGCCTTTCTCTT
TATGGTTACAATGATATACACTGTTTGAGATGAGGATAAAATACTCTGAGTCCAAACCGGGCCCCTCTGC
TAACCATGTTCATGCCTTCTTCTCTTTCCTACAGCTCCTGGGCAACGTGCTGGTTGTTGTGCTGTCTCAT
CATTTTGGCAAAGAATTCGCCACCATGCAACTCTCCATGTCCTTCCTCATTGGCTTCGGAACACTGGTGC
TGGCTCTCTCCGCCAGAACATTTGATCTGCAAGGCCTCAGCTGCAACACCGATAGCACACCCGGACTGAT
CGATCTCGAGATTAGAAGGCTCTGCCACACCCCTACCGAAAACGTGATCCCTTGCGAGGTCTCCTATCTC
AACCACACCACCATTAGCCTCCCCGCTGTGCACACCAGCTGCCTCAAGTACCACTGCAAGACCTACTGGG
GCTTCTTCGGATCCTACAGCGCCGATAGAGTGATCAATAGATACACCGGCACCGTCAAGGGCTGTCTGAA
CAACAGCGCCCCCGAGGATCCCTTCGAGTGCAACTGGTACTACTGCTGCAGCGCCATTACCACAGAAATC
TGCAGATGCAGCATTACCAACGTCACAGTCGCCGTCCAGACCTTCCCCCCCTTCATGTACTGTTCCTTCG
CCGATTGCAGCACCGTGAGCCAGCAAGAGCTCGAGTCCGGCAAAGCTATGCTGTCCGATGGCAGCACACT
GACCTATACACCTTACGTGCTGCAGAGCGAAGTGGTCAACAAAACACTGAACGGCACCATTCTGTGTAAC
AGCAGCTCCAAGATCGTGAGCTTCGACGAGTTCAGAAGGTCCTACTCTCTGACCAATGGCAGCTACCAGT
CTAGCAGCATCAACGTGACATGCGCCAACTACACATCCAGCTGCAGACCCAGACTCAAGAGGAGAAGGAG
AGATACCCAGCAGATCGAGTACCTCGTGCACAAGCTGAGGCCTACACTGAAGGACGCTTGGGAGGACTGC
GAAATTCTGCAGTCTCTGCTGCTGGGAGTCTTTGGCACCGGCATCGCCAGCGCCTCCCAATTTCTGAGAG
GCTGGCTGAATCACCCCGACATTATCGGCTACATGGTCAACGGAGTCGGAGTCGTGTGGCAGTGCCACAG
AGTGAATGTCACCTTCATGGCTTGGAACGAATCCACCTACTACCCCCCCGTGGATTACAACGGAAGGAAG
TACTTCCTCAACGACGAGGGAAGGCTCCAAACAAACACACCCGAGGCCAGACCCGGCCTCAAGAGGGTGA
TGTGGTTCGGAAGATACTTTCTGGGCACAGTCGGAAGCGGCGTGAAGCCTAGAAGGATTAGATACAATAA
GACCAGCCACGACTACCATCTGGAAGAGTTCGAGGCCATTCTGAACATGACCCCTCAGACCAGCATCGCT
AGCGGCCATGAGACCGATCCCATCAACCACGCTTACGGCACACAAGCCGATCTGCTCCCCTACACCAGAA
GCTCCAACATTACCAGCACCGACACCGGAAGCGGATGGGTGCACATTGGACTGCCTTCCTTCGCTTTTCT
GAACCCCCTCGGCTGGCTGAGGGATCTGCTCGCTTGGGCTGCTTGGCTGGGAGGCGTCCTCTACCTCATC
TCTCTGTGTGTGTCTCTGCCCGCTAGCTTCGCCAGAAGGAGGAGGCTCGGAGGATGGCAAGAGTGATGTC
TTCCTGGAGCTCCAGTCATTGACTATAACGTCTCAGATCTTTTTCCCTCTGCCAAAAATTATGGGGACAT
CATGAAGCCCCTTGAGCATCTGACTTCTGGCTAATAAAGGAAATTTATTTTCATTGCAATAGTGTGTTGG
AATTTTTTGTGTCTCTCACTCGGAAGGACATATGGGAGGGCAAATCATTTAAAACATCAGAATGAGTATT
TGGTTTAGAGTTTGGCAACATATGCCCATATGCTGGCTGCCATGAACAAAGGTTGGCTATAAAGAGGTCA
TCAGTATATGAAACAGCCCCCTGCTGTCCATTCCTTATTCCATAGAAAAGCCTTGACTTGAGGTTAGATT
TTTTTTATATTTTGTTTTGTGTTATTTTTTTCTTTAACATCCCTAAAATTTTCCTTACATGTTTTACTAG
CCAGATTTTTCCTCCTCTCCTGACTACTCCCAGTCATAGCTGTCCCTCTTCTCTTATGGAGATCCCTCGA
CGGATCGGCCGCAATTCGTAATCATGTCATAGCTGTTTCCTGTGTGAAATTGTTATCCGCTCACAATTCC
ACACAACATACGAGCCGGAAGCATAAAGTGTAAAGCCTGGGGTGCCTAATGAGTGAGCTAACTCACATTA
ATTGCGTTGCGCTCACTGCCCGCTTTCCAGTCGGGAAACCTGTCGTGCCAGCTGCATTAATGAATCGGCC
AACGCGCGGGGAGAGGCGGTTTGCGTATTGGGCGCTCTTCCGCTTCCTCGCTCACTGACTCGCTGCGCTC
GGTCGTTCGGCTGCGGCGAGCGGTATCAGCTCACTCAAAGGCGGTAATACGGTTATCCACAGAATCAGGG
GATAACGCAGGAAAGAACATGTGAGCAAAAGGCCAGCAAAAGGCCAGGAACCGTAAAAAGGCCGCGTTGC
TGGCGTTTTTCCATAGGCTCCGCCCCCCTGACGAGCATCACAAAAATCGACGCTCAAGTCAGAGGTGGCG
AAACCCGACAGGACTATAAAGATACCAGGCGTTTCCCCCTGGAAGCTCCCTCGTGCGCTCTCCTGTTCCG
ACCCTGCCGCTTACCGGATACCTGTCCGCCTTTCTCCCTTCGGGAAGCGTGGCGCTTTCTCATAGCTCAC
GCTGTAGGTATCTCAGTTCGGTGTAGGTCGTTCGCTCCAAGCTGGGCTGTGTGCACGAACCCCCCGTTCA
GCCCGACCGCTGCGCCTTATCCGGTAACTATCGTCTTGAGTCCAACCCGGTAAGACACGACTTATCGCCA
CTGGCAGCAGCCACTGGTAACAGGATTAGCAGAGCGAGGTATGTAGGCGGTGCTACAGAGTTCTTGAAGT
GGTGGCCTAACTACGGCTACACTAGAAGAACAGTATTTGGTATCTGCGCTCTGCTGAAGCCAGTTACCTT
CGGAAAAAGAGTTGGTAGCTCTTGATCCGGCAAACAAACCACCGCTGGTAGCGGTGGTTTTTTTGTTTGC
AAGCAGCAGATTACGCGCAGAAAAAAAGGATCTCAAGAAGATCCTTTGATCTTTTCTACGGGGTCTGACG
CTCAGTGGAACGAAAACTCACGTTAAGGGATTTTGGTCATGAGATTATCAAAAAGGATCTTCACCTAGAT
CCTTTTAAATTAAAAATGAAGTTTTAAATCAATCTAAAGTATATATGAGTAAACTTGGTCTGACAGTTAC
CAATGCTTAATCAGTGAGGCACCTATCTCAGCGATCTGTCTATTTCGTTCATCCATAGTTGCCTGACTCC
CCGTCGTGTAGATAACTACGATACGGGAGGGCTTACCATCTGGCCCCAGTGCTGCAATGATACCGCGAGA
CCCACGCTCACCGGCACCAGATTTATCAGCAATAAACCAGCCAGCCGGAAGGGCCGAGCGCAGAAGTGGT
CCTGCAACTTTATCCGCCTCCATCCAGTCTATTAATTGTTGCCGGGAAGCTAGAGTAAGTAGTTCGCCAG
TTAATAGTTTGCGCAACGTTGTTGCCATTGCTACAGGCATCGTGGTGTCACGCTCGTCGTTTGGTATGGC
TTCATTCAGCTCCGGTTCCCAACGATCAAGGCGAGTTACATGATCCCCCATGTTGTGCAAAAAAGCGGTT
AGCTCCTTCGGTCCTCCGATCGTTGTCAGAAGTAAGTTGGCCGCAGTGTTATCACTCATGGTTATGGCAG
CACTGCATAATTCTCTTACTGTCATGCCATCCGTAAGATGCTTTTCTGTGACTGGTGAGTACTCAACCAA
GTCATTCTGAGAATAGTGTATGCGGCGACCGAGTTGCTCTTGCCCGGCGTCAATACGGGATAATACCGCG
CCACATAGCAGAACTTTAAAAGTGCTCATCATTGGAAAACGTTCTTCGGGGCGAAAACTCTCAAGGATCT
TACCGCTGTTGAGATCCAGTTCGATGTAACCCACTCGTGCACCCAACTGATCTTCAGCATCTTTTACTTT
CACCAGCGTTTCTGGGTGAGCAAAAACAGGAAGGCAAAATGCCGCAAAAAAGGGAATAAGGGCGACACGG
AAATGTTGAATACTCATACTCTTCCTTTTTCAATATTATTGAAGCATTTATCAGGGTTATTGTCTCATGA
GCGGATACATATTTGAATGTATTTAGAAAAATAAACAAATAGGGGTTCCGCGCACATTTCCCCGAAAAGT
GCCACCTAAATTGTAAGCGTTAATATTTTGTTAAAATTCGCGTTAAATTTTTGTTAAATCAGCTCATTTT
TTAACCAATAGGCCGAAATCGGCAAAATCCCTTATAAATCAAAAGAATAGACCGAGATAGGGT
[37 nt withheld, positions 5734-5770]
AAAGAACGTGGACTCCAACGTCAAAGG
[49 nt withheld, positions 5798-5846]
T
[91 nt withheld, positions 5848-5938]
G
[124 nt withheld, positions 5940-6063]
CCCATTCGCCATTCAGGCTGCGCAACTGTTGGGAAGGGCGATCGGTGCGGGCCTCTTCGCTATTACGCCA
GCTGGCGAAAGGGGGATGTGCTGCAAGGCGATTAAGTTGGGTAACGCCAGGGTTTTCCCAGTCACGACGT
TGTAAAACGACGGCCAGTGAGCGCGCGTAATACGACTCACTATAGGGCGAATTGGAGCTCCACCGCGGTG
Features (pLannotate 1.2.2; 16 found; start..end, strand, type, name):
     97..476     +  enhancer       CMV enhancer: human cytomegalovirus immediate early enhancer
    477..680     +  promoter       CMV promoter: human cytomegalovirus (CMV) immediate early promoter
    792..1364    +  intron         β-globin intron: intron from rabbit β-globin gene
   1425..2933    +  CDS            G: VGLG_BDVV - Experimental evidence at protein level: Swiss-Prot protein existence level 1. Envelope protein p27 and p29 presumably linked by disulfide bond are the viral type II fusion protein, involved in pH-dependent fusion within early endosomes after internalization of the virion by endocytosis. From Borna disease virus (strain V) (BDV).
   3043..3098    +  polyA_signal   β-globin poly(A) signal: rabbit β-globin polyadenylation signal (Gil and Proudfoot, 1987)
   3480..3496    -  protein_bind   lac operator: The lac repressor binds to the lac operator to inhibit transcription in E. coli. This inhibition can be relieved by adding lactose or isopropyl-β-D-thiogalactopyranoside (IPTG). lac repressor encoded by lacI
   3504..3534    -  promoter       lac promoter: promoter for the E. coli lac operon
   3549..3570    -  protein_bind   CAP binding site: CAP binding activates transcription in the presence of cAMP. E. coli catabolite activator protein
   3583..3675    -  CDS            lacI (fragment): lac repressor; lacI; The lac repressor binds to the lac operator to inhibit transcription in E. coli. This inhibition can be relieved by adding lactose or isopropyl-β-D-thiogalactopyranoside (IPTG).
   3858..4446    -  rep_origin     ori: high-copy-number ColE1/pMB1/pBR322/pUC origin of replication
   4617..5477    -  CDS            AmpR: β-lactamase; bla; confers resistance to ampicillin, carbenicillin, and related antibiotics
   5478..5582    -  promoter       AmpR promoter: bla
   5635..6063    -  rep_origin     f1 ori (sequence partly withheld): f1 bacteriophage origin of replication; arrow indicates direction of (+) strand synthesis
   6068..6223    -  CDS            lacZα (fragment): LacZα fragment of β-galactosidase; lacZ fragment
   6231..6249    +  promoter       T7 promoter: promoter for bacteriophage T7 RNA polymerase
   6258..14      +  misc_feature   MCS (fragment) (across the origin): pBluescript multiple cloning site
