[The description below was written by a language model from this plasmid's Addgene catalogue record and pLannotate feature annotations shown in this document.]
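Description:
pHCMV_BoDV1_G is a mammalian expression plasmid built on the pHCMV backbone that drives production of the Borna disease virus 1 glycoprotein (G). The sequenced construct is 6,273 nt, consistent with a 4,764 bp backbone plus a 1,509 bp insert. It is maintained in E. coli as a high-copy plasmid through a ColE1/pUC-type origin and selected with ampicillin via the β-lactamase gene under its own promoter. The backbone also carries pBluescript-derived remnants: an f1 phage origin, fragments of lacZα, lacI and the multiple cloning site, the lac promoter/operator with its CAP site, and a T7 promoter. None of these plays a role in expression in mammalian cells.

The expression cassette consists of the human cytomegalovirus immediate-early enhancer and promoter, followed by a rabbit β-globin intron, the G open reading frame, and a rabbit β-globin polyadenylation signal. The intron placed upstream of the coding sequence generally improves mRNA processing and expression. The insert was synthesized with mammalian codon optimization and cloned between EcoRI and BglII sites, both of which are retained. No epitope tag or reporter is annotated. The annotated protein is the bornavirus envelope glycoprotein, whose subunits mediate pH-dependent membrane fusion in early endosomes after the virion is taken up by endocytosis.

The stated purpose is simply mammalian expression of BoDV-1 G. The associated publication concerns modular envelope design for cell type-specific delivery, which suggests use as an envelope-supplying plasmid for pseudotyping particles, although the record does not spell out that application.
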