Addgene plasmid #207256: pHCMV_BoDV1_G
Purpose: Mammalian expression of Borna disease virus 1 G protein
Depositing lab: Feng Zhang. Depositing organization: Broad Institute. Publication: Cell type-specific delivery by modular envelope design. Strebinger D, Frangieh CJ, Friedrich MJ, Faure G, Macrae RK, Zhang F. Nat Commun. 2023 Aug 23;14(1):5141. doi: 10.1038/s41467-023-40788-8. PubMed 37612276.
Backbone
  Vector backbone: pHCMV
  Backbone manufacturer: Clontech
  Backbone size w/o insert (bp): 4764
  Vector type: Mammalian Expression
Growth in bacteria
  Bacterial resistance: Ampicillin, 100 μg/mL
  Growth temperature: 37°C
  Growth strain: NEB Stable
  Copy number: High Copy
Gene/Insert
  Gene/Insert name: BoDV1_G
  Species: Borna disease virus 1
  Insert size (bp): 1509
  Mutation: mammalian codon optimization
  Promoter: CMV promoter
  Cloning method: Restriction Enzyme; 5′ cloning site EcoRI (not destroyed); 3′ cloning site BglII (not destroyed)
Resource information
  A portion of this plasmid was derived from a plasmid made by: synthesis
Terms and licenses: Academic/Nonprofit Terms; Industry Terms: Not Available to Industry
How to cite: pHCMV_BoDV1_G was a gift from Feng Zhang (Addgene plasmid # 207256 ; http://n2t.net/addgene:207256 ; RRID:Addgene_207256)
